Addgene plasmid #173602: Lenti-sgMga#2/Cre
Purpose: Expresses a Mga-targeting gRNA and Cre-recombinase
Depositing lab: Charles Swanton. Depositing organization: University College London. Publication: A functional taxonomy of tumor suppression in oncogenic KRAS-driven lung cancer. Cai H, Chew SK, Li C, Tsai MK, Andrejka L, Murray CW, Hughes NW, Shuldiner EG, Ashkin EL, Tang R, Hung KL, Chen LC, Lee SYC, Yousefi M, Lin WY, Kunder CA, Cong L, McFarland CD, Petrov DA, Swanton C, Winslow MM. Cancer Discov. 2021 Feb 19. pii: 2159-8290.CD-20-1325. doi: 10.1158/2159-8290.CD-20-1325. PubMed 33608386.
Backbone
  Vector backbone: pLL3.3
  Vector type: Lentiviral, Cre/Lox, CRISPR
Growth in bacteria
  Bacterial resistance: Ampicillin, 100 μg/mL
  Growth temperature: 37°C
  Growth strain: NEB Stable
  Copy number: High Copy
Gene/Insert
  Gene/Insert name: gRNA targeting Mga
  gRNA/shRNA sequence: CCACAGTACAATCAGCCGGA
  Species: M. musculus (mouse)
  Entrez Gene: Mga (a.k.a. Mad5, C80739, AV312082, C130042M01Rik, D030062C11Rik)
  Cloning method: Restriction Enzyme; 5′ cloning site unknown (unknown if destroyed); 3′ cloning site unknown (unknown if destroyed)
Terms and licenses: Academic/Nonprofit Terms; Industry Terms: Not Available to Industry
How to cite: Lenti-sgMga#2/Cre was a gift from Charles Swanton (Addgene plasmid # 173602 ; http://n2t.net/addgene:173602 ; RRID:Addgene_173602)
