[The description below was written by a language model from this plasmid's Addgene catalogue record and pLannotate feature annotations shown in this document.]
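Description:
Lenti-sgMga#2/Cre is a 7,760-nt HIV-1-derived lentiviral transfer plasmid built on the pLL3.3 backbone that delivers a CRISPR guide RNA and Cre recombinase from a single provirus. In bacteria it is maintained through a high-copy ColE1/pUC-type origin and selected with ampicillin via the β-lactamase gene and its own promoter. The viral portion begins with a CMV enhancer/promoter fused to a truncated 5' LTR, an arrangement that drives genomic RNA transcription in packaging cells without relying on Tat. This is followed by the Ψ packaging signal with a gag fragment, the Rev response element for nuclear export of the unspliced genome, and the cPPT/CTS, which aids nuclear import. A WPRE sits downstream of the payload to boost transcript stability and expression, and the cassette ends in a second truncated LTR preceded by residual nef-region sequence.

The payload comprises two independent expression units. A human U6 RNA polymerase III promoter drives a guide targeting mouse Mga, joined to the Streptococcus pyogenes Cas9 gRNA scaffold. The mouse PGK promoter then drives Cre, which recombines loxP sites. No Cas9 coding sequence is annotated, so the nuclease must be provided by the recipient cells or animal. The likely use, though the record does not spell it out, is in hosts carrying Cre-dependent alleles, where Cre would switch on those alleles in the same transduced cells in which the guide disrupts Mga. This fits the associated study, which surveyed tumour suppressor function in oncogenic KRAS-driven lung cancer. The "#2" in the name suggests it is one of several Mga guides. The cloning sites used to insert the guide are not recorded.
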