Features (pLannotate 1.2.2; 21 found; start..end, strand, type, name):
     31..83      -  misc_feature   bom (fragment): basis of mobility region from pBR322
    238..617     +  enhancer       CMV enhancer: human cytomegalovirus immediate early enhancer
    618..817     +  promoter       CMV promoter: human cytomegalovirus (CMV) immediate early promoter
    835..1015    +  LTR            5' LTR (truncated): truncated 5' long terminal repeat (LTR) from HIV-1
   1062..1187    +  misc_feature   HIV-1 Ψ: packaging signal of human immunodeficiency virus type 1
   1171..1509    +  CDS            HIV-1 gag (fragment): gag protein from human immunodeficiency virus 1; gag
   1684..1917    +  misc_feature   RRE: The Rev response element (RRE) of HIV-1 allows for Rev-dependent mRNA export from the nucleus to the cytoplasm.
   2294..2394    +  CDS            Rev (fragment): human immunodeficiency virus 1 (HIV-1) Rev protein; rev; enhances nuclear export of unspliced and incompletely spliced viral mRNAs
   2444..2561    +  misc_feature   cPPT/CTS: central polypurine tract and central termination sequence of HIV-1
   2643..2883    +  promoter       U6 promoter: RNA polymerase III promoter for human U6 snRNA
   2913..2988    +  misc_RNA       gRNA scaffold: guide RNA scaffold for the Streptococcus pyogenes CRISPR/Cas9 system
   3041..3533    +  promoter       PGK promoter: mouse phosphoglycerate kinase 1 promoter
   3563..4593    +  CDS            Cre (fragment): site-specific recombinase Cre is a site-specific recombinase from bacteriophage P1. Recombination occurs at loxP sequences.
   4626..4649    +  misc_feature   MCS (fragment): pBluescript multiple cloning site
   4649..5237    +  misc_feature   WPRE: woodchuck hepatitis virus posttranscriptional regulatory element
   5238..5257    +  misc_feature   MCS (fragment): pBluescript multiple cloning site
   5259..5759    +  CDS            nef (fragment): NEF_HV1LA - Experimental evidence at protein level: Swiss-Prot protein existence level 1. Extracellular Nef protein targets CD4(+) T-lymphocytes for apoptosis by interacting with CXCR4 surface receptors. From Human immunodeficiency virus type 1 group M subtype B (isolate Lai) (HIV-1).
   5766..5946    +  LTR            5' LTR (truncated): truncated 5' long terminal repeat (LTR) from HIV-1
   6008..6596    -  rep_origin     ori: high-copy-number ColE1/pMB1/pBR322/pUC origin of replication
   6767..7627    -  CDS            AmpR: β-lactamase; bla; confers resistance to ampicillin, carbenicillin, and related antibiotics
   7628..7732    -  promoter       AmpR promoter: bla
>Addgene plasmid #173602 | Lenti-sgMga#2/Cre | addgene full sequence | sequence record 363760 | Addgene NGS Result
GTCGACGGATCGGGAGATCTCCCGATCCCCTATGGTGCACTCTCAGTACAATCTGCTCTGATGCCGCATA
GTTAAGCCAGTATCTGCTCCCTGCTTGTGTGTTGGAGGTCGCTGAGTAGTGCGCGAGCAAAATTTAAGCT
ACAACAAGGCAAGGCTTGACCGACAATTGCATGAAGAATCTGCTTAGGGTTAGGCGTTTTGCGCTGCTTC
GCGATGTACGGGCCAGATATACGCGTTGACATTGATTATTGACTAGTTATTAATAGTAATCAATTACGGG
GTCATTAGTTCATAGCCCATATATGGAGTTCCGCGTTACATAACTTACGGTAAATGGCCCGCCTGGCTGA
CCGCCCAACGACCCCCGCCCATTGACGTCAATAATGACGTATGTTCCCATAGTAACGCCAATAGGGACTT
TCCATTGACGTCAATGGGTGGAGTATTTACGGTAAACTGCCCACTTGGCAGTACATCAAGTGTATCATAT
GCCAAGTACGCCCCCTATTGACGTCAATGACGGTAAATGGCCCGCCTGGCATTATGCCCAGTACATGACC
TTATGGGACTTTCCTACTTGGCAGTACATCTACGTATTAGTCATCGCTATTACCATGGTGATGCGGTTTT
GGCAGTACATCAATGGGCGTGGATAGCGGTTTGACTCACGGGGATTTCCAAGTCTCCACCCCATTGACGT
CAATGGGAGTTTGTTTTGGCACCAAAATCAACGGGACTTTCCAAAATGTCGTAACAACTCCGCCCCATTG
ACGCAAATGGGCGGTAGGCGTGTACGGTGGGAGGTCTATATAAGCAGCGCGTTTTGCCTGTACTGGGTCT
CTCTGGTTAGACCAGATCTGAGCCTGGGAGCTCTCTGGCTAACTAGGGAACCCACTGCTTAAGCCTCAAT
AAAGCTTGCCTTGAGTGCTTCAAGTAGTGTGTGCCCGTCTGTTGTGTGACTCTGGTAACTAGAGATCCCT
CAGACCCTTTTAGTCAGTGTGGAAAATCTCTAGCAGTGGCGCCCGAACAGGGACTTGAAAGCGAAAGGGA
AACCAGAGGAGCTCTCTCGACGCAGGACTCGGCTTGCTGAAGCGCGCACGGCAAGAGGCGAGGGGCGGCG
ACTGGTGAGTACGCCAAAAATTTTGACTAGCGGAGGCTAGAAGGAGAGAGATGGGTGCGAGAGCGTCAGT
ATTAAGCGGGGGAGAATTAGATCGCGATGGGAAAAAATTCGGTTAAGGCCAGGGGGAAAGAAAAAATATA
AATTAAAACATATAGTATGGGCAAGCAGGGAGCTAGAACGATTCGCAGTTAATCCTGGCCTGTTAGAAAC
ATCAGAAGGCTGTAGACAAATACTGGGACAGCTACAACCATCCCTTCAGACAGGATCAGAAGAACTTAGA
TCATTATATAATACAGTAGCAACCCTCTATTGTGTGCATCAAAGGATAGAGATAAAAGACACCAAGGAAG
CTTTAGACAAGATAGAGGAAGAGCAAAACAAAAGTAAGACCACCGCACAGCAAGCGGCCGGCCGCTGATC
TTCAGACCTGGAGGAGGAGATATGAGGGACAATTGGAGAAGTGAATTATATAAATATAAAGTAGTAAAAA
TTGAACCATTAGGAGTAGCACCCACCAAGGCAAAGAGAAGAGTGGTGCAGAGAGAAAAAAGAGCAGTGGG
AATAGGAGCTTTGTTCCTTGGGTTCTTGGGAGCAGCAGGAAGCACTATGGGCGCAGCGTCAATGACGCTG
ACGGTACAGGCCAGACAATTATTGTCTGGTATAGTGCAGCAGCAGAACAATTTGCTGAGGGCTATTGAGG
CGCAACAGCATCTGTTGCAACTCACAGTCTGGGGCATCAAGCAGCTCCAGGCAAGAATCCTGGCTGTGGA
AAGATACCTAAAGGATCAACAGCTCCTGGGGATTTGGGGTTGCTCTGGAAAACTCATTTGCACCACTGCT
GTGCCTTGGAATGCTAGTTGGAGTAATAAATCTCTGGAACAGATTTGGAATCACACGACCTGGATGGAGT
GGGACAGAGAAATTAACAATTACACAAGCTTAATACACTCCTTAATTGAAGAATCGCAAAACCAGCAAGA
AAAGAATGAACAAGAATTATTGGAATTAGATAAATGGGCAAGTTTGTGGAATTGGTTTAACATAACAAAT
TGGCTGTGGTATATAAAATTATTCATAATGATAGTAGGAGGCTTGGTAGGTTTAAGAATAGTTTTTGCTG
TACTTTCTATAGTGAATAGAGTTAGGCAGGGATATTCACCATTATCGTTTCAGACCCACCTCCCAACCCC
GAGGGGACCCGACAGGCCCGAAGGAATAGAAGAAGAAGGTGGAGAGAGAGACAGAGACAGATCCATTCGA
TTAGTGAACGGATCGGCACTGCGTGCGCCAATTCTGCAGACAAATGGCAGTATTCATCCACAATTTTAAA
AGAAAAGGGGGGATTGGGGGGTACAGTGCAGGGGAAAGAATAGTAGACATAATAGCAACAGACATACAAA
CTAAAGAATTACAAAAACAAATTACAAAAATTCAAAATTTTCGGGTTTATTACAGGGACAGCAGAGATCC
AGTTTGGTTAGTACCGGGCCCGCTCTAGCCCTGCAGGAACTGTTTAAACTGTGAGGGCCTATTTCCCATG
ATTCCTTCATATTTGCATATACGATACAAGGCTGTTAGAGAGATAATTGGAATTAATTTGACTGTAAACA
CAAAGATATTAGTACAAAATACGTGACGTAGAAAGTAATAATTTCTTGGGTAGTTTGCAGTTTTAAAATT
ATGTTTTAAAATGGACTATCATATGCTTACCGTAACTTGAAAGTATTTCGATTTCTTGGCTTTATATATC
TTGTGGAAAGGACCAAACACCGCCACAGTACAATCAGCCGGAGTTTTAGAGCTAGAAATAGCAAGTTAAA
ATAAGGCTAGTCCGTTATCAACTTGAAAAAGTGGCACCGAGTCGGTGCTTTTTTGTTTGGCGCGCCTATG
GCTTAATTAACATGGCGGCCGCATTCTACCGGGTAGGGGAGGCGCTTTTCCCAAGGCAGTCTGGAGCATG
CGCTTTAGCAGCCCCGCTGGGCACTTGGCGCTACACAAGTGGCCTCTGGCCTCGCACACATTCCACATCC
ACCGGTAGGCGCCAACCGGCTCCGTTCTTTGGTGGCCCCTTCGCGCCACCTTCTACTCCTCCCCTAGTCA
GGAAGTTCCCCCCCGCCCCGCAGCTCGCGTCGTGCAGGACGTGACAAATGGAAGTAGCACGTCTCACTAG
TCTCGTGCAGATGGACAGCACCGCTGAGCAATGGAAGCGGGTAGGCCTTTGGGGCAGCGGCCAATAGCAG
CTTTGCTCCTTCGCTTTCTGGGCTCAGAGGCTGGGAAGGGGTGGGTCCGGGGGCGGGCTCAGGGGCGGGC
TCAGGGGCGGGGCGGGCGCCCGAAGGTCCTCCGGAGGCCCGGCATTCTGCACGCTTCAAAAGCGCACGTC
TGCCGCGCTGTTCTCCTCTTCCTCATCTCCGGGACCCGGGATGCCCAAGAAGAAGAGGAAGGTGTCCAAT
TTACTGACCGTACACCAAAATTTGCCTGCATTACCGGTCGATGCAACGAGTGATGAGGTTCGCAAGAACC
TGATGGACATGTTCAGGGATCGCCAGGCGTTTTCTGAGCATACCTGGAAAATGCTTCTGTCCGTTTGCCG
GTCGTGGGCGGCATGGTGCAAGTTGAATAACCGGAAATGGTTTCCCGCAGAACCTGAAGATGTTCGCGAT
TATCTTCTATATCTTCAGGCGCGCGGTCTGGCAGTAAAAACTATCCAGCAACATTTGGGCCAGCTAAACA
TGCTTCATCGTCGGTCCGGGCTGCCACGACCAAGTGACAGCAATGCTGTTTCACTGGTTATGCGGCGGAT
CCGAAAAGAAAACGTTGATGCCGGTGAACGTGCAAAACAGGCTCTAGCGTTCGAACGCACTGATTTCGAC
CAGGTTCGTTCACTCATGGAAAATAGCGATCGCTGCCAGGATATACGTAATCTGGCATTTCTGGGGATTG
CTTATAACACCCTGTTACGTATAGCCGAAATTGCCAGGATCAGGGTTAAAGATATCTCACGTACTGACGG
TGGGAGAATGTTAATCCATATTGGCAGAACGAAAACGCTGGTTAGCACCGCAGGTGTAGAGAAGGCACTT
AGCCTGGGGGTAACTAAACTGGTCGAGCGATGGATTTCCGTCTCTGGTGTAGCTGATGATCCGAATAACT
ACCTGTTTTGCCGGGTCAGAAAAAATGGTGTTGCCGCGCCATCTGCCACCAGCCAGCTATCAACTCGCGC
CCTGGAAGGGATTTTTGAAGCAACTCATCGATTGATTTACGGCGCTAAGGATGACTCTGGTCAGAGATAC
CTGGCCTGGTCTGGACACAGTGCCCGTGTCGGAGCCGCGCGAGATATGGCCCGCGCTGGAGTTTCAATAC
CGGAGATCATGCAAGCTGGTGGCTGGACCAATGTAAATATTGTCATGAACTATATCCGTAACCTGGATAG
TGAAACAGGGGCAATGGTGCGCCTGCTGGAAGATGGCGATTAGCCATGTTTAAGGGTTCCGGTTCCACTA
GGTACAATTCGATATCAAGCTTATCGATAATCAACCTCTGGATTACAAAATTTGTGAAAGATTGACTGGT
ATTCTTAACTATGTTGCTCCTTTTACGCTATGTGGATACGCTGCTTTAATGCCTTTGTATCATGCTATTG
CTTCCCGTATGGCTTTCATTTTCTCCTCCTTGTATAAATCCTGGTTGCTGTCTCTTTATGAGGAGTTGTG
GCCCGTTGTCAGGCAACGTGGCGTGGTGTGCACTGTGTTTGCTGACGCAACCCCCACTGGTTGGGGCATT
GCCACCACCTGTCAGCTCCTTTCCGGGACTTTCGCTTTCCCCCTCCCTATTGCCACGGCGGAACTCATCG
CCGCCTGCCTTGCCCGCTGCTGGACAGGGGCTCGGCTGTTGGGCACTGACAATTCCGTGGTGTTGTCGGG
GAAATCATCGTCCTTTCCTTGGCTGCTCGCCTGTGTTGCCACCTGGATTCTGCGCGGGACGTCCTTCTGC
TACGTCCCTTCGGCCCTCAATCCAGCGGACCTTCCTTCCCGCGGCCTGCTGCCGGCTCTGCGGCCTCTTC
CGCGTCTTCGCCTTCGCCCTCAGACGAGTCGGATCTCCCTTTGGGCCGCCTCCCCGCATCGATACCGTCG
ACCTCGATCGAGACCTAGAAAAACATGGAGCAATCACAAGTAGCAATACAGCAGCTACCAATGCTGATTG
TGCCTGGCTAGAAGCACAAGAGGAGGAGGAGGTGGGTTTTCCAGTCACACCTCAGGTACCTTTAAGACCA
ATGACTTACAAGGCAGCTGTAGATCTTAGCCACTTTTTAAAAGAAAAGGGGGGACTGGAAGGGCTAATTC
ACTCCCAACGAAGACAAGATATCCTTGATCTGTGGATCTACCACACACAAGGCTACTTCCCTGATTGGCA
GAACTACACACCAGGGCCAGGGATCAGATATCCACTGACCTTTGGATGGTGCTACAAGCTAGTACCAGTT
GAGCAAGAGAAGGTAGAAGAAGCCAATGAAGGAGAGAACACCCGCTTGTTACACCCTGTGAGCCTGCATG
GGATGGATGACCCGGAGAGAGAAGTATTAGAGTGGAGGTTTGACAGCCGCCTAGCATTTCATCACATGGC
CCGAGAGCTGCATCCGGACTGTACTGGGTCTCTCTGGTTAGACCAGATCTGAGCCTGGGAGCTCTCTGGC
TAACTAGGGAACCCACTGCTTAAGCCTCAATAAAGCTTGCCTTGAGTGCTTCAAGTAGTGTGTGCCCGTC
TGTTGTGTGACTCTGGTAACTAGAGATCCCTCAGACCCTTTTAGTCAGTGTGGAAAATCTCTAGCAGCAT
GTGAGCAAAAGGCCAGCAAAAGGCCAGGAACCGTAAAAAGGCCGCGTTGCTGGCGTTTTTCCATAGGCTC
CGCCCCCCTGACGAGCATCACAAAAATCGACGCTCAAGTCAGAGGTGGCGAAACCCGACAGGACTATAAA
GATACCAGGCGTTTCCCCCTGGAAGCTCCCTCGTGCGCTCTCCTGTTCCGACCCTGCCGCTTACCGGATA
CCTGTCCGCCTTTCTCCCTTCGGGAAGCGTGGCGCTTTCTCATAGCTCACGCTGTAGGTATCTCAGTTCG
GTGTAGGTCGTTCGCTCCAAGCTGGGCTGTGTGCACGAACCCCCCGTTCAGCCCGACCGCTGCGCCTTAT
CCGGTAACTATCGTCTTGAGTCCAACCCGGTAAGACACGACTTATCGCCACTGGCAGCAGCCACTGGTAA
CAGGATTAGCAGAGCGAGGTATGTAGGCGGTGCTACAGAGTTCTTGAAGTGGTGGCCTAACTACGGCTAC
ACTAGAAGAACAGTATTTGGTATCTGCGCTCTGCTGAAGCCAGTTACCTTCGGAAAAAGAGTTGGTAGCT
CTTGATCCGGCAAACAAACCACCGCTGGTAGCGGTGGTTTTTTTGTTTGCAAGCAGCAGATTACGCGCAG
AAAAAAAGGATCTCAAGAAGATCCTTTGATCTTTTCTACGGGGTCTGACGCTCAGTGGAACGAAAACTCA
CGTTAAGGGATTTTGGTCATGAGATTATCAAAAAGGATCTTCACCTAGATCCTTTTAAATTAAAAATGAA
GTTTTAAATCAATCTAAAGTATATATGAGTAAACTTGGTCTGACAGTTACCAATGCTTAATCAGTGAGGC
ACCTATCTCAGCGATCTGTCTATTTCGTTCATCCATAGTTGCCTGACTCCCCGTCGTGTAGATAACTACG
ATACGGGAGGGCTTACCATCTGGCCCCAGTGCTGCAATGATACCGCGAGACCCACGCTCACCGGCTCCAG
ATTTATCAGCAATAAACCAGCCAGCCGGAAGGGCCGAGCGCAGAAGTGGTCCTGCAACTTTATCCGCCTC
CATCCAGTCTATTAATTGTTGCCGGGAAGCTAGAGTAAGTAGTTCGCCAGTTAATAGTTTGCGCAACGTT
GTTGCCATTGCTACAGGCATCGTGGTGTCACGCTCGTCGTTTGGTATGGCTTCATTCAGCTCCGGTTCCC
AACGATCAAGGCGAGTTACATGATCCCCCATGTTGTGCAAAAAAGCGGTTAGCTCCTTCGGTCCTCCGAT
CGTTGTCAGAAGTAAGTTGGCCGCAGTGTTATCACTCATGGTTATGGCAGCACTGCATAATTCTCTTACT
GTCATGCCATCCGTAAGATGCTTTTCTGTGACTGGTGAGTACTCAACCAAGTCATTCTGAGAATAGTGTA
TGCGGCGACCGAGTTGCTCTTGCCCGGCGTCAATACGGGATAATACCGCGCCACATAGCAGAACTTTAAA
AGTGCTCATCATTGGAAAACGTTCTTCGGGGCGAAAACTCTCAAGGATCTTACCGCTGTTGAGATCCAGT
TCGATGTAACCCACTCGTGCACCCAACTGATCTTCAGCATCTTTTACTTTCACCAGCGTTTCTGGGTGAG
CAAAAACAGGAAGGCAAAATGCCGCAAAAAAGGGAATAAGGGCGACACGGAAATGTTGAATACTCATACT
CTTCCTTTTTCAATATTATTGAAGCATTTATCAGGGTTATTGTCTCATGAGCGGATACATATTTGAATGT
ATTTAGAAAAATAAACAAATAGGGGTTCCGCGCACATTTCCCCGAAAAGTGCCACCTGAC
